Addgene plasmid #37388: pCB163
Depositing lab: Iain Cheeseman. Depositing organization: Whitehead Institute for Biomedical Research. Publication: Chromosome- and spindle-pole-derived signals generate an intrinsic code for spindle position and orientation. Kiyomitsu T, Cheeseman IM. Nat Cell Biol. 2012 Feb 12;14(3):311-7. doi: 10.1038/ncb2440. PubMed 22327364.
Backbone
  Vector backbone: pBABE
  Modifications to backbone: This contains a blasticidin resistance gene for selection in eukaryotic cells.
  Vector type: Mammalian Expression, Retroviral
  Selectable markers: Blasticidin
Growth in bacteria
  Bacterial resistance: Ampicillin, 100 μg/mL
  Growth temperature: 37°C
  Growth strain: DH5alpha
  Copy number: Unknown
Gene/Insert
  Gene/Insert name: Dynactin 2 (alt names: p50; DCTN2)
  Species: H. sapiens (human)
  Insert size (bp): 1206
  Mutation: A7P
  Entrez Gene: DCTN2 (a.k.a. DCTN50, DYNAMITIN, HEL-S-77, RBP50)
  Tag / fusion protein: TEV (N terminal on insert); S-tag (N terminal on insert); GFP (N terminal on insert)
  Cloning method: Restriction Enzyme; 5′ cloning site XhoI (not destroyed); 3′ cloning site EcoRI (not destroyed)
  Sequencing primers: 5′ GGCATGGACGAGCTGTACAAG; 3′ GCATTCATTTTATGTTTCAGG
Resource information
  A portion of this plasmid was derived from a plasmid made by: IMAGE, 4303142
Terms and licenses: Academic/Nonprofit Terms; Industry Terms: Not Available to Industry
Depositor comments: Please note that Addgene's sequencing results identified single nucleotide mismatches at bp# 2273 & 2347 when compared to the full plasmid sequence provided by the depositing laboratory. The mismatch at bp#2273 causes A7P mutation in the DCTN2 seqeuence.
How to cite: pCB163 was a gift from Iain Cheeseman (Addgene plasmid # 37388 ; http://n2t.net/addgene:37388 ; RRID:Addgene_37388)
