[The description below was written by a language model from this plasmid's Addgene catalogue record and pLannotate feature annotations shown in this document.]
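Description:
pCB163 is a pBABE-based Moloney murine leukemia virus retroviral vector for stable expression of a tagged human dynactin subunit in mammalian cells. It is propagated in E. coli through a high-copy ColE1/pUC-type origin and an ampicillin resistance gene (β-lactamase with its own promoter). The viral portion is bounded by MMLV long terminal repeats and carries a packaging signal (Ψ) followed by a truncated gag segment lacking its start codon. Together these allow the transcript to be encapsidated when the plasmid is introduced into a packaging cell line that supplies the viral proteins in trans.

The payload lies downstream of the packaging region. No separate internal promoter is annotated upstream of it, so expression is presumably driven by the 5' LTR, as is usual for pBABE vectors. It encodes EGFP, a TEV protease cleavage site (annotated as a fragment of a composite TEV tag) and an S-tag, fused in frame to the N terminus of human DCTN2 (dynactin 2, also called p50 or dynamitin), which was cloned between XhoI and EcoRI sites. This tag arrangement allows fluorescence localisation of the fusion and also supports affinity purification with protease release. Downstream, an SV40 enhancer/early promoter together with a bacterial EM7 promoter drives the blasticidin S deaminase gene, so transduced cells can be selected with blasticidin.

Repository sequencing found two single-nucleotide differences from the depositor's sequence, one of which produces an A7P substitution in DCTN2. The associated work concerns spindle positioning and orientation, which fits use of the construct to follow or isolate dynactin during mitosis.
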