Features (pLannotate 1.2.2; 19 found; start..end, strand, type, name):
      8..477     +  LTR            LTR: long terminal repeat from Moloney murine leukemia virus
    601..875     +  misc_feature   MESV Ψ (fragment): packaging signal of murine embryonic stem cell virus
    934..1350    +  CDS            gag (truncated): truncated Moloney murine leukemia virus (MMLV) gag gene lacking the start codon
   1391..2107    +  CDS            EGFP: EGFP is a basic (constitutively fluorescent) green fluorescent protein published in 1996, derived from Aequorea victoria. It is reported to be a rapidly-maturing weak dimer with moderate acid sensitivity.
   2134..2152    +  misc_feature   MCS (fragment): pBluescript multiple cloning site
   2153..2172    +  CDS            capTEV™ (fragment): composite tag for in vivo biotinylation, TEV protease cleavage, and 6xHis tagging
   2186..2230    +  CDS            S-Tag: affinity and epitope tag derived from pancreatic ribonuclease A
   2255..3457    +  CDS            DCTN2: DCTN2_HUMAN - Also known as DCTN50. Experimental evidence at protein level: Swiss-Prot protein existence level 1. Modulates cytoplasmic dynein binding to an organelle, and plays a role in prometaphase chromosome alignment and spindle organization during mitosis. Involved in anchoring microtubules to centrosomes. May play a role in synapse formation during brain development. From Homo sapiens (Human).
   3461..3497    +  misc_feature   MCS (fragment): multiple cloning site
   3514..3598    +  CDS            large T antigen (fragment): large T antigen from SV40 (simian virus 40)
   3641..3970    +  promoter       SV40 promoter: SV40 enhancer and early promoter
   3985..4032    +  promoter       EM7 promoter: synthetic bacterial promoter&nbsp
   4051..4449    +  CDS            BSD: blasticidin S deaminase; Aspergillus terreus BSD; confers resistance to blasticidin
   4502..5095    +  LTR            LTR: long terminal repeat from Moloney murine leukemia virus
   5104..5150    +  LTR            5' LTR (truncated) (fragment): truncated long terminal repeat from Moloney murine sarcoma virus
   5233..5281    -  CDS            lacI (fragment): lac repressor; lacI; The lac repressor binds to the lac operator to inhibit transcription in E. coli. This inhibition can be relieved by adding lactose or isopropyl-β-D-thiogalactopyranoside (IPTG).
   5467..6055    -  rep_origin     ori: high-copy-number ColE1/pMB1/pBR322/pUC origin of replication
   6233..7093    -  CDS            AmpR: β-lactamase; bla; confers resistance to ampicillin, carbenicillin, and related antibiotics
   7094..7198    -  promoter       AmpR promoter: bla
>Addgene plasmid #37388 | pCB163 | depositor full sequence | sequence record 47118 | pCB163 sequence 7221 bps
CTGCAGCCTGAATATGGGCCAAACAGGATATCTGTGGTAAGCAGTTCCTGCCCCGGCTCAGGGCCAAGAA
CAGATGGAACAGCTGAATATGGGCCAAACAGGATATCTGTGGTAAGCAGTTCCTGCCCCGGCTCAGGGCC
AAGAACAGATGGTCCCCAGATGCGGTCCAGCCCTCAGCAGTTTCTAGAGAACCATCAGATGTTTCCAGGG
TGCCCCAAGGACCTGAAATGACCCTGTGCCTTATTTGAACTAACCAATCAGTTCGCTTCTCGCTTCTGTT
CGCGCGCTTCTGCTCCCCGAGCTCAATAAAAGAGCCCACAACCCCTCACTCGGGGCGCCAGTCCTCCGAT
TGACTGAGTCGCCCGGGTACCCGTGTATCCAATAAACCCTCTTGCAGTTGCATCCGACTTGTGGTCTCGC
TGTTCCTTGGGAGGGTCTCCTCTGAGTGATTGACTACCCGTCAGCGGGGGTCTTTCATTTGGGGGCTCGT
CCGGGATCGGGAGACCCCTGCCCAGGGACCACCGACCCACCACCGGGAGGTAAGCTGGCCAGCAACTTAT
CTGTGTCTGTCCGATTGTCTAGTGTCTATGACTGATTTTATGCGCCTGCGTCGGTACTAGTTAGCTAACT
AGCTCTGTATCTGGCGGACCCGTGGTGGAACTGACGAGTTCTGAACACCCGGCCGCAACCCTGGGAGACG
TCCCAGGGACTTTGGGGGCCGTTTTTGTGGCCCGACCTGAGGAAGGGAGTCGATGTGGAATCCGACCCCG
TCAGGATATGTGGTTCTGGTAGGAGACGAGAACCTAAAACAGTTCCCGCCTCCGTCTGAATTTTTGCTTT
CGGTTTGGAACCGAAGCCGCGCGTCTTGTCTGCTGCAGCATCGTTCTGTGTTGTCTCTGTCTGACTGTGT
TTCTGTATTTGTCTGAAAATTAGGGCCAGACTGTTACCACTCCCTTAAGTTTGACCTTAGATCACTGGAA
AGATGTCGAGCGGCTCGCTCACAACCAGTCGGTAGATGTCAAGAAGAGACGTTGGGTTACCTTCTGCTCT
GCAGAATGGCCAACCTTTAACGTCGGATGGCCGCGAGACGGCACCTTTAACCGAGACCTCATCACCCAGG
TTAAGATCAAGGTCTTTTCACCTGGCCCGCATGGACACCCAGACCAGGTCCCCTACATCGTGACCTGGGA
AGCCTTGGCTTTTGACCCCCCTCCCTGGGTCAAGCCCTTTGTACACCCTAAGCCTCCGCCTCCTCTTCTT
CCATCCGCGCCGTCTCTCCCCCTTGAACCTCCTCTTTCGACCCCGCCTCAATCCTCCCTTTATCCAGCCC
TCACTCCTTCTCTAGGCGCCGGCCGGATCCCAGTGTGGTGGTACGCTACCGGTCGCCACCATGGTGAGCA
AGGGCGAGGAGCTGTTCACCGGGGTGGTGCCCATCCTGGTCGAGCTGGACGGCGACGTAAACGGCCACAA
GTTCAGCGTGTCCGGCGAGGGCGAGGGCGATGCCACCTACGGCAAGCTGACCCTGAAGTTCATCTGCACC
ACCGGCAAGCTGCCCGTGCCCTGGCCCACCCTCGTGACCACCCTGACCTACGGCGTGCAGTGCTTCAGCC
GCTACCCCGACCACATGAAGCAGCACGACTTCTTCAAGTCCGCCATGCCCGAAGGCTACGTCCAGGAGCG
CACCATCTTCTTCAAGGACGACGGCAACTACAAGACCCGCGCCGAGGTGAAGTTCGAGGGCGACACCCTG
GTGAACCGCATCGAGCTGAAGGGCATCGACTTCAAGGAGGACGGCAACATCCTGGGGCACAAGCTGGAGT
ACAACTACAACAGCCACAACGTCTATATCATGGCCGACAAGCAGAAGAACGGCATCAAGGTGAACTTCAA
GATCCGCCACAACATCGAGGACGGCAGCGTGCAGCTCGCCGACCACTACCAGCAGAACACCCCCATCGGC
GACGGCCCCGTGCTGCTGCCCGACAACCACTACCTGAGCACCCAGTCCGCCCTGAGCAAAGACCCCAACG
AGAAGCGCGATCACATGGTCCTGCTGGAGTTCGTGACCGCCGCCGGGATCACTCTCGGCATGGACGAGCT
GTACAAGTCCGGAGGGGATCGGTGGAGCTCCACCGGTGGCGGCCGCTCTAGAGAGAATCTTTATTTTCAG
GGCGCCGCCAAATTCAAAGAAACCGCTGCTGCTAAATTCGAACGCCAGCACATGGACAGCGGAGGTGGAG
GTACTAGTCTCGAGATGGCGGACCCTAAATACGCCGACCTTCCCGGCATTGCCAGGAATGAGCCAGATGT
TTATGAAACTAGCGACCTACCTGAGGATGATCAAGCGGAGTTCGATGCGGAGGAGCTGACAAGCACAAGT
GTGGAACACATCATTGTCAATCCTAATGCTGCCTATGACAAGTTCAAGGACAAGAGAGTGGGGACAAAGG
GACTTGATTTCTCAGATCGTATTGGAAAAACCAAGAGGACAGGATATGAATCTGGAGAATATGAGATGCT
TGGAGAGGGTCTGGGAGTGAAGGAGACACCCCAGCAAAAGTACCAGCGCCTACTGCATGAGGTCCAAGAG
CTGACAACTGAAGTTGAAAAAATCAAGACGACAGTGAAGGAGTCAGCCACAGAGGAGAAGCTGACCCCTG
TGTTGCTGGCTAAACAGCTGGCAGCCCTGAAGCAGCAGCTGGTTGCTTCCCACCTGGAGAAGCTGCTGGG
ACCAGATGCTGCAATCAACCTTACCGACCCCGATGGCGCCCTGGCTAAGCGCCTACTACTGCAGCTGGAA
GCAACAAAGAACAGCAAAGGGGGATCAGGGGGAAAAACCACTGGGACCCCCCCAGATAGCAGCCTTGTCA
CTTATGAACTACATTCTCGGCCTGAGCAGGACAAGTTCTCTCAAGCTGCCAAAGTCGCAGAACTTGAAAA
GCGCCTGACAGAGCTGGAGACAGCTGTACGTTGTGATCAGGATGCTCAGAATCCCCTTTCTGCAGGTCTA
CAGGGAGCCTGTCTCATGGAGACTGTAGAGCTGTTGCAAGCAAAGGTGAGCGCCCTAGACCTTGCAGTTT
TGGATCAAGTGGAGGCTCGGCTACAGAGTGTCCTGGGAAAGGTGAACGAGATTGCCAAGCATAAAGCCTC
TGTAGAAGATGCAGATACACAAAGCAAGGTGCACCAGCTATATGAAACTATACAGCGCTGGAGCCCCATT
GCCTCCACCCTCCCTGAGCTGGTGCAGAGACTTGTCACCATCAAGCAGCTGCACGAGCAAGCCATGCAGT
TTGGTCAGCTCCTGACACACTTGGATACCACCCAGCAGATGATTGCTAATTCCTTGAAGGACAATACCAC
CCTCTTGACCCAGGTGCAGACAACCATGCGTGAAAACCTGGCCACAGTTGAGGGGAACTTTGCCAGCATT
GATGAACGGATGAAGAAGCTGGGAAAGTGAGAATTCTGCAGTCGACGGTACCGCGGGCCCGGGATCCACC
GGATCTAGATAACTGATCATAATCAGCCATACCACATTTGTAGAGGTTTTACTTGCTTTAAAAAACCTCC
CACACCTCCCCCTGAACCTGAAACATAAAATGAATGCAATTCGCCAGCACAGTGGTCGACCCTGTGGAAT
GTGTGTCAGTTAGGGTGTGGAAAGTCCCCAGGCTCCCCAGCAGGCAGAAGTATGCAAAGCATGCATCTCA
ATTAGTCAGCAACCAGGTGTGGAAAGTCCCCAGGCTCCCCAGCAGGCAGAAGTATGCAAAGCATGCATCT
CAATTAGTCAGCAACCATAGTCCCGCCCCTAACTCCGCCCATCCCGCCCCTAACTCCGCCCAGTTCCGCC
CATTCTCCGCCCCATGGCTGACTAATTTTTTTTATTTATGCAGAGGCCGAGGCCGCCTCGGCCTCTGAGC
TATTCCAGAAGTAGTGAGGAGGCTTTTTTGGAGGCCTAGGCTTTTGCAAAAAGCTTGAGCACGTGTTGAC
AATTAATCATCGGCATAGTATATCGGCATAGTATAATACGACAAGGTGAGGAACTAAACCATGGCCAAGC
CTTTGTCTCAAGAAGAATCCACCCTCATTGAAAGAGCAACGGCTACAATCAACAGCATCCCCATCTCTGA
AGACTACAGCGTCGCCAGCGCAGCTCTCTCTAGCGACGGCCGCATCTTCACTGGTGTCAATGTATATCAT
TTTACTGGGGGACCTTGTGCAGAACTCGTGGTGCTGGGCACTGCTGCTGCTGCGGCAGCTGGCAACCTGA
CTTGTATCGTCGCGATCGGAAATGAGAACAGGGGCATCTTGAGCCCCTGCGGACGGTGCCGACAGGTGCT
TCTCGATCTGCATCCTGGGATCAAAGCCATAGTGAAGGACAGTGATGGACAGCCGACGGCAGTTGGGATT
CGTGAATTGCTGCCCTCTGGTTATGTGTGGGAGGGCTAAGCACTTCATCGATAAAATAAAAGATTTTATT
TAGTCTCCAGAAAAAGGGGGGAATGAAAGACCCCACCTGTAGGTTTGGCAAGCTAGCTTAAGTAACGCCA
TTTTGCAAGGCATGGAAAAATACATAACTGAGAATAGAGAAGTTCAGATCAAGGTCAGGAACAGATGGAA
CAGCTGAATATGGGCCAAACAGGATATCTGTGGTAAGCAGTTCCTGCCCCGGCTCAGGGCCAAGAACAGA
TGGAACAGCTGAATATGGGCCAAACAGGATATCTGTGGTAAGCAGTTCCTGCCCCGGCTCAGGGCCAAGA
ACAGATGGTCCCCAGATGCGGTCCAGCCCTCAGCAGTTTCTAGAGAACCATCAGATGTTTCCAGGGTGCC
CCAAGGACCTGAAATGACCCTGTGCCTTATTTGAACTAACCAATCAGTTCGCTTCTCGCTTCTGTTCGCG
CGCTTCTGCTCCCCGAGCTCAATAAAAGAGCCCACAACCCCTCACTCGGGGCGCCAGTCCTCCGATTGAC
TGAGTCGCCCGGGTACCCGTGTATCCAATAAACCCTCTTGCAGTTGCATCCGACTTGTGGTCTCGCTGTT
CCTTGGGAGGGTCTCCTCTGAGTGATTGACTACCCGTCAGCGGGGGTCTTTCATTTCCGACTTGTGGTCT
CGCTGCCTTGGGAGGGTCTCCTCTGAGTGATTGACTACCCGTCAGCGGGGGTCTTCACATGCAGCATGTA
TCAAAATTAATTTGGTTTTTTTTCTTAAGTATTTACATTAAATGGCCATAGTTGCATTAATGAATCGGCC
AACGCGCGGGGAGAGGCGGTTTGCGTATTGGCGCTCTTCCGCTTCCTCGCTCACTGACTCGCTGCGCTCG
GTCGTTCGGCTGCGGCGAGCGGTATCAGCTCACTCAAAGGCGGTAATACGGTTATCCACAGAATCAGGGG
ATAACGCAGGAAAGAACATGTGAGCAAAAGGCCAGCAAAAGGCCAGGAACCGTAAAAAGGCCGCGTTGCT
GGCGTTTTTCCATAGGCTCCGCCCCCCTGACGAGCATCACAAAAATCGACGCTCAAGTCAGAGGTGGCGA
AACCCGACAGGACTATAAAGATACCAGGCGTTTCCCCCTGGAAGCTCCCTCGTGCGCTCTCCTGTTCCGA
CCCTGCCGCTTACCGGATACCTGTCCGCCTTTCTCCCTTCGGGAAGCGTGGCGCTTTCTCATAGCTCACG
CTGTAGGTATCTCAGTTCGGTGTAGGTCGTTCGCTCCAAGCTGGGCTGTGTGCACGAACCCCCCGTTCAG
CCCGACCGCTGCGCCTTATCCGGTAACTATCGTCTTGAGTCCAACCCGGTAAGACACGACTTATCGCCAC
TGGCAGCAGCCACTGGTAACAGGATTAGCAGAGCGAGGTATGTAGGCGGTGCTACAGAGTTCTTGAAGTG
GTGGCCTAACTACGGCTACACTAGAAGGACAGTATTTGGTATCTGCGCTCTGCTGAAGCCAGTTACCTTC
GGAAAAAGAGTTGGTAGCTCTTGATCCGGCAAACAAACCACCGCTGGTAGCGGTGGTTTTTTTGTTTGCA
AGCAGCAGATTACGCGCAGAAAAAAAGGATCTCAAGAAGATCCTTTGATCTTTTCTACGGGGTCTGACGC
TCAGTGGAACGAAAACTCACGTTAAGGGATTTTGGTCATGAGATTATCAAAAAGGATCTTCACCTAGATC
CTTTTAAATTAAAAATGAAGTTTGCGGCCGCAAATCAATCTAAAGTATATATGAGTAAACTTGGTCTGAC
AGTTACCAATGCTTAATCAGTGAGGCACCTATCTCAGCGATCTGTCTATTTCGTTCATCCATAGTTGCCT
GACTCCCCGTCGTGTAGATAACTACGATACGGGAGGGCTTACCATCTGGCCCCAGTGCTGCAATGATACC
GCGAGACCCACGCTCACCGGCTCCAGATTTATCAGCAATAAACCAGCCAGCCGGAAGGGCCGAGCGCAGA
AGTGGTCCTGCAACTTTATCCGCCTCCATCCAGTCTATTAATTGTTGCCGGGAAGCTAGAGTAAGTAGTT
CGCCAGTTAATAGTTTGCGCAACGTTGTTGCCATTGCTACAGGCATCGTGGTGTCACGCTCGTCGTTTGG
TATGGCTTCATTCAGCTCCGGTTCCCAACGATCAAGGCGAGTTACATGATCCCCCATGTTGTGCAAAAAA
GCGGTTAGCTCCTTCGGTCCTCCGATCGTTGTCAGAAGTAAGTTGGCCGCAGTGTTATCACTCATGGTTA
TGGCAGCACTGCATAATTCTCTTACTGTCATGCCATCCGTAAGATGCTTTTCTGTGACTGGTGAGTACTC
AACCAAGTCATTCTGAGAATAGTGTATGCGGCGACCGAGTTGCTCTTGCCCGGCGTCAACACGGGATAAT
ACCGCGCCACATAGCAGAACTTTAAAAGTGCTCATCATTGGAAAACGTTCTTCGGGGCGAAAACTCTCAA
GGATCTTACCGCTGTTGAGATCCAGTTCGATGTAACCCACTCGTGCACCCAACTGATCTTCAGCATCTTT
TACTTTCACCAGCGTTTCTGGGTGAGCAAAAACAGGAAGGCAAAATGCCGCAAAAAAGGGAATAAGGGCG
ACACGGAAATGTTGAATACTCATACTCTTCCTTTTTCAATATTATTGAAGCATTTATCAGGGTTATTGTC
TCATGAGCGGATACATATTTGAATGTATTTAGAAAAATAAACAAATAGGGGTTCCGCGCACATTTCCCCG
AAAAGTGCCAC
