>Addgene plasmid #37388 | pCB163 | addgene partial sequence | sequence record 48336 | EGFP-C 5'-CATGGTCCTGCTGGAGTTCGTG-3'
TCGGCATGGACGAGCTGTACAAGTCCGGAGGGGATCGGTGGAGCTCCACCGGTGGCGGCCGCTCTAGAGA
GAATCTTTATTTTCAGGGCGCCGCCAAATTCAAAGAAACCGCTGCTGCTAAATTCGAACGCCAGCACATG
GACAGCGGAGGTGGAGGTACTAGTCTCGAGATGGCGGACCCTAAATACCCCGACCTTCCCGGCATTGCCA
GGAATGAGCCAGATGTTTATGAAACTAGCGACCTACCTGAGGATGATCAAGCAGAGTTCGATGCGGAGGA
GCTGACAAGCACAAGTGTGGAACACATCATTGTCAATCCTAATGCTGCCTATGACAAGTTCAAGGACAAG
AGAGTGGGGACAAAGGGACTTGATTTCTCAGATCGTATTGGAAAAACCAAGAGGACAGGATATGAATCTG
GAGAATATGAGATGCTTGGAGAGGGTCTGGGAGTGAAGGAGACACCCCAGCAAAAGTACCAGCGCCTACT
GCATGAGGTCCAAGAGCTGACAACTGAAGTTGAAAAAATCAAGACGACAGTGAAGGAGTCAGCCACAGAG
GAGAAGCTGACCCCTGTGTTGCTGGCTAAACAGCTGGCAGCCCTGAAGCAGCAGCTGGTTGCTTCCCACC
TGGAGAAGCTGCTGGGACCAGATGCTGCAATCAACCTTACCGACCCCGATGGCGCCCTGGCTAAGCGCCT
ACTACTGCAGCTGGAAGCAACAAAGAACAGCAAAGGGGGATCA
